Addgene plasmid #232967: pAG415Gal_Gcn4 9acidA
Purpose: Galactose iduced expression of Gcn4 9acidA in yeast
Depositing lab: Aseem Ansari & Tanja Mittag. Depositing organization: St. Jude Children's Research Hospital. Publication: Reconciling competing models on the roles of condensates and soluble complexes in transcription factor function. Bremer A, Lang WH, Kempen RP, Sweta K, Taylor AB, Borgia MB, Ansari AZ, Mittag T. bioRxiv [Preprint]. 2024 Nov 22:2024.11.21.624739. doi: 10.1101/2024.11.21.624739. PubMed 39605529.
Backbone
  Vector backbone: pAG415Gal-ccdB
  Backbone manufacturer: Susan Lindquist (Addgene #14145)
  Vector type: Yeast Expression
  Selectable markers: LEU2
Growth in bacteria
  Bacterial resistance: Ampicillin, 100 μg/mL
  Growth temperature: 37°C
  Growth strain: DH5alpha
  Copy number: High Copy
Gene/Insert
  Gene/Insert name: Gcn4 9acidA
  Species: S. cerevisiae (budding yeast)
  Mutation: E109A, E111A, E114A, D115A, E119A, D125A, D127A, D133A, D134A
  Promoter: Gal1
  Tag / fusion protein: TEV cleavage site (N terminal on insert)
  Cloning method: Gateway Cloning
Terms and licenses: Academic/Nonprofit Terms; Industry Terms: Not Available to Industry
Depositor comments: Please visit https://doi.org/10.1101/2024.11.21.624739 for bioRxiv preprint.
How to cite: pAG415Gal_Gcn4 9acidA was a gift from Aseem Ansari & Tanja Mittag (Addgene plasmid # 232967 ; http://n2t.net/addgene:232967 ; RRID:Addgene_232967)
