[The description below was written by a language model from this plasmid's Addgene catalogue record and pLannotate feature annotations shown in this document.]
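Description:
pAG415Gal_Gcn4 9acidA is a yeast expression plasmid of about 7.1 kb, built by Gateway recombination into the pAG415Gal-ccdB destination vector. It is a shuttle vector. In E. coli it replicates from a high-copy ColE1/pUC-type origin and is selected with ampicillin through the β-lactamase gene. In S. cerevisiae it is maintained as a centromeric plasmid through a CEN6/ARS element, which generally keeps copy number low and stable, and it is selected by leucine prototrophy through LEU2 under its own promoter. An f1 origin and remnants of the pBluescript-type backbone (lac promoter/operator, lacZα fragment, T3 and T7 promoters) are also annotated but play no part in the yeast expression function.

The expression cassette consists of the galactose-inducible, Gal4-regulated GAL1 promoter, an attB1 site, an N-terminal TEV protease cleavage site, the Gcn4 coding sequence, attB2 and the CYC1 terminator. The attB sites replace the ccdB counterselection cassette of the parent vector. The insert is an S. cerevisiae Gcn4 variant in which nine acidic residues are changed to alanine (E109A, E111A, E114A, D115A, E119A, D125A, D127A, D133A, D134A). The automated annotation labels part of the insert only as a fragment resembling the Neurospora homologue cpc-1, which likely reflects sequence conservation rather than a different gene. The interval between the attB sites is under 400 bp, so the insert may not be the full-length Gcn4 coding sequence, although the record does not state which portion is included.

The stated purpose is galactose-induced expression of this mutant in yeast. The associated study concerns the roles of condensates and soluble complexes in transcription factor function.
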