Features (pLannotate 1.2.2; 27 found; start..end, strand, type, name):
     70..573     -  misc_feature   CEN/ARS: S. cerevisiae CEN6 centromere fused to an autonomously replicating sequence
    610..714     +  promoter       AmpR promoter: bla
    715..1575    +  CDS            AmpR: β-lactamase; bla; confers resistance to ampicillin, carbenicillin, and related antibiotics
   1746..2334    +  rep_origin     ori: high-copy-number ColE1/pMB1/pBR322/pUC origin of replication
   2517..2609    +  CDS            lacI (fragment): lac repressor; lacI; The lac repressor binds to the lac operator to inhibit transcription in E. coli. This inhibition can be relieved by adding lactose or isopropyl-β-D-thiogalactopyranoside (IPTG).
   2622..2643    +  protein_bind   CAP binding site: CAP binding activates transcription in the presence of cAMP. E. coli catabolite activator protein
   2658..2688    +  promoter       lac promoter: promoter for the E. coli lac operon
   2696..2712    +  protein_bind   lac operator: The lac repressor binds to the lac operator to inhibit transcription in E. coli. This inhibition can be relieved by adding lactose or isopropyl-β-D-thiogalactopyranoside (IPTG). lac repressor encoded by lacI
   2757..2775    +  promoter       T3 promoter: promoter for bacteriophage T3 RNA polymerase
   2799..3240    +  promoter       GAL1 promoter: S. cerevisiae GAL1; inducible promoter, regulated by Gal4
   3255..3275    +  misc_feature   MCS (fragment): pBluescript multiple cloning site
   3279..3303    +  protein_bind   attB1: mutant version of attB; recombination site for the Gateway® BP reaction BP Clonase™
   3309..3325    +  CDS            TEV site (fragment): tobacco etch virus (TEV) protease recognition and cleavage site
   3498..3608    +  CDS            cpc-1 (fragment): CPC1_NEUCR - Experimental evidence at protein level: Swiss-Prot protein existence level 1. In N.crassa grown under amino acid starvation conditions, this protein is required for increasing the transcription of the genes coding for many amino acid biosynthetic pathways enzymes. This transcription factor binds and recognize the DNA sequence: 5'-TGACTC- 3'. From Neurospora crassa (strain ATCC 24698 / 74-OR23-1A / CBS 708.71 / DSM 1257 / FGSC 987).
   3673..3697    -  protein_bind   attB2: mutant version of attB; recombination site for the Gateway® BP reaction BP Clonase™
   3701..3726    +  misc_feature   MCS (fragment): pBluescript multiple cloning site
   3731..3978    +  terminator     CYC1 terminator: S. cerevisiae CYC1; transcription terminator for CYC1
   3997..4015    -  promoter       T7 promoter: promoter for bacteriophage T7 RNA polymerase
   4023..4178    +  CDS            lacZα (fragment): LacZα fragment of β-galactosidase; lacZ fragment
   4182..4610    +  rep_origin     f1 ori (sequence partly withheld): f1 bacteriophage origin of replication; arrow indicates direction of (+) strand synthesis
   4638..4690    -  misc_feature   bom (fragment): basis of mobility region from pBR322
   4721..4798    +  CDS            YO192_YEAST (fragment): Experimental evidence at protein level: Swiss-Prot protein existence level 1. From Saccharomyces cerevisiae (strain ATCC 204508 / S288c) (Baker's yeast).
   4938..5345    +  promoter       LEU2 promoter: S. cerevisiae LEU2
   5346..6440    +  CDS            LEU2: 3-isopropylmalate dehydrogenase, required for leucine biosynthesis; S. cerevisiae LEU2; yeast auxotrophic marker
   6802..6918    -  CDS            NFS1 (fragment): NFS1_YEAST - Also known as SPL1 From Saccharomyces cerevisiae (strain ATCC 204508 / S288c) (Baker's yeast).
   6917..6967    -  misc_feature   bom (fragment): basis of mobility region from pBR322
   7069..1       -  CDS            rop (fragment) (across the origin): Rop protein, which maintains plasmids at low copy number; rop
>Addgene plasmid #232967 | pAG415Gal_Gcn4 9acidA | addgene full sequence | sequence record 465896 | Addgene NGS Result
GACGAAAGGGCCTCGTGATACGCCTATTTTTATAGGTTAATGTCATGATAATAATGGTTTCTTAGGACGG
ATCGCTTGCCTGTAACTTACACGCGCCTCGTATCTTTTAATGATGGAATAATTTGGGAATTTACTCTGTG
TTTATTTATTTTTATGTTTTGTATTTGGATTTTAGAAAGTAAATAAAGAAGGTAGAAGAGTTACGGAATG
AAGAAAAAAAAATAAACAAAGGTTTAAAAAATTTCAACAAAAAGCGTACTTTACATATATATTTATTAGA
CAAGAAAAGCAGATTAAATAGATATACATTCGATTAACGATAAGTAAAATGTAAAATCACAGGATTTTCG
TGTGTGGTCTTCTACACAGACAAGATGAAACAATTCGGCATTAATACCTGAGAGCAGGAAGAGCAAGATA
AAAGGTAGTATTTGTTGGCGATCCCCCTAGAGTCTTTTACATCTTCGGAAAACAAAAACTATTTTTTCTT
TAATTTCTTTTTTTACTTTCTATTTTTAATTTATATATTTATATTAAAAAATTTAAATTATAATTATTTT
TATAGCACGTGATGAAAAGGACCCAGGTGGCACTTTTCGGGGAAATGTGCGCGGAACCCCTATTTGTTTA
TTTTTCTAAATACATTCAAATATGTATCCGCTCATGAGACAATAACCCTGATAAATGCTTCAATAATATT
GAAAAAGGAAGAGTATGAGTATTCAACATTTCCGTGTCGCCCTTATTCCCTTTTTTGCGGCATTTTGCCT
TCCTGTTTTTGCTCACCCAGAAACGCTGGTGAAAGTAAAAGATGCTGAAGATCAGTTGGGTGCACGAGTG
GGTTACATCGAACTGGATCTCAACAGCGGTAAGATCCTTGAGAGTTTTCGCCCCGAAGAACGTTTTCCAA
TGATGAGCACTTTTAAAGTTCTGCTATGTGGCGCGGTATTATCCCGTATTGACGCCGGGCAAGAGCAACT
CGGTCGCCGCATACACTATTCTCAGAATGACTTGGTTGAGTACTCACCAGTCACAGAAAAGCATCTTACG
GATGGCATGACAGTAAGAGAATTATGCAGTGCTGCCATAACCATGAGTGATAACACTGCGGCCAACTTAC
TTCTGACAACGATCGGAGGACCGAAGGAGCTAACCGCTTTTTTGCACAACATGGGGGATCATGTAACTCG
CCTTGATCGTTGGGAACCGGAGCTGAATGAAGCCATACCAAACGACGAGCGTGACACCACGATGCCTGTA
GCAATGGCAACAACGTTGCGCAAACTATTAACTGGCGAACTACTTACTCTAGCTTCCCGGCAACAATTAA
TAGACTGGATGGAGGCGGATAAAGTTGCAGGACCACTTCTGCGCTCGGCCCTTCCGGCTGGCTGGTTTAT
TGCTGATAAATCTGGAGCCGGTGAGCGTGGGTCTCGCGGTATCATTGCAGCACTGGGGCCAGATGGTAAG
CCCTCCCGTATCGTAGTTATCTACACGACGGGGAGTCAGGCAACTATGGATGAACGAAATAGACAGATCG
CTGAGATAGGTGCCTCACTGATTAAGCATTGGTAACTGTCAGACCAAGTTTACTCATATATACTTTAGAT
TGATTTAAAACTTCATTTTTAATTTAAAAGGATCTAGGTGAAGATCCTTTTTGATAATCTCATGACCAAA
ATCCCTTAACGTGAGTTTTCGTTCCACTGAGCGTCAGACCCCGTAGAAAAGATCAAAGGATCTTCTTGAG
ATCCTTTTTTTCTGCGCGTAATCTGCTGCTTGCAAACAAAAAAACCACCGCTACCAGCGGTGGTTTGTTT
GCCGGATCAAGAGCTACCAACTCTTTTTCCGAAGGTAACTGGCTTCAGCAGAGCGCAGATACCAAATACT
GTTCTTCTAGTGTAGCCGTAGTTAGGCCACCACTTCAAGAACTCTGTAGCACCGCCTACATACCTCGCTC
TGCTAATCCTGTTACCAGTGGCTGCTGCCAGTGGCGATAAGTCGTGTCTTACCGGGTTGGACTCAAGACG
ATAGTTACCGGATAAGGCGCAGCGGTCGGGCTGAACGGGGGGTTCGTGCACACAGCCCAGCTTGGAGCGA
ACGACCTACACCGAACTGAGATACCTACAGCGTGAGCTATGAGAAAGCGCCACGCTTCCCGAAGGGAGAA
AGGCGGACAGGTATCCGGTAAGCGGCAGGGTCGGAACAGGAGAGCGCACGAGGGAGCTTCCAGGGGGAAA
CGCCTGGTATCTTTATAGTCCTGTCGGGTTTCGCCACCTCTGACTTGAGCGTCGATTTTTGTGATGCTCG
TCAGGGGGGCGGAGCCTATGGAAAAACGCCAGCAACGCGGCCTTTTTACGGTTCCTGGCCTTTTGCTGGC
CTTTTGCTCACATGTTCTTTCCTGCGTTATCCCCTGATTCTGTGGATAACCGTATTACCGCCTTTGAGTG
AGCTGATACCGCTCGCCGCAGCCGAACGACCGAGCGCAGCGAGTCAGTGAGCGAGGAAGCGGAAGAGCGC
CCAATACGCAAACCGCCTCTCCCCGCGCGTTGGCCGATTCATTAATGCAGCTGGCACGACAGGTTTCCCG
ACTGGAAAGCGGGCAGTGAGCGCAACGCAATTAATGTGAGTTAGCTCACTCATTAGGCACCCCAGGCTTT
ACACTTTATGCTTCCGGCTCGTATGTTGTGTGGAATTGTGAGCGGATAACAATTTCACACAGGAAACAGC
TATGACCATGATTACGCCAAGCGCGCAATTAACCCTCACTAAAGGGAACAAAAGCTGGAGCTCTAGTACG
GATTAGAAGCCGCCGAGCGGGTGACAGCCCTCCGAAGGAAGACTCTCCTCCGTGCGTCCTCGTCTTCACC
GGTCGCGTTCCTGAAACGCAGATGTGCCTCGCGCCGCACTGCTCCGAACAATAAAGATTCTACAATACTA
GCTTTTATGGTTATGAAGAGGAAAAATTGGCAGTAACCTGGCCCCACAAACCTTCAAATGAACGAATCAA
ATTAACAACCATAGGATGATAATGCGATTAGTTTTTTAGCCTTATTTCTGGGGTAATTAATCAGCGAAGC
GATGATTTTTGATCTATTAACAGATATATAAATGCAAAAACTGCATAACCACTTTAACTAATACTTTCAA
CATTTTCGGTTTGTATTACTTCTTATTCAAATGTAATAAAAGTATCAACAAAAAATTGTTAATATACCTC
TATACTTTAACGTCAAGGAGAAAAAACCCCGGATTCTAGAACTAGTGGATCCCCCATCACAAGTTTGTAC
AAAAAAGCAGGCTTCGAGAACCTGTATTTTCAGGGTAGCATGAGCACCGATAGCACCCCGATGTTTGCAT
ATGCCAATCTGGCAGCAAATAGCAAAGCATGGACCAGCCTGTTTGCAAATGCAATTCCGGTTACCACCGC
AGCAGTTAGCCTGGCAGATAAAGCAATTGAAAGCGGTAGCGGTTCAGGTAGCGGTAGTCCGGAAAGCAGC
GATCCGGCAGCACTGAAACGTGCCCGTAATACCGAAGCAGCACGTCGTAGCCGTGCACGTAAACTGCAGC
GTATGAAACAGCTGGAAGATAAAGTTGAAGAACTGCTGTGCAAAAACTACCACCTGGAAAATGAAGTTGC
CCGTCTGAAAAAACTGGTTGGTGAACGTTAAGACCCAGCTTTCTTGTACAAAGTGGTGATGGGCTGCAGG
AATTCGATATCAAGCTCGAGTCATGTAATTAGTTATGTCACGCTTACATTCACGCCCTCCCCCCACATCC
GCTCTAACCGAAAAGGAAGGAGTTAGACAACCTGAAGTCTAGGTCCCTATTTATTTTTTTATAGTTATGT
TAGTATTAAGAACGTTATTTATATTTCAAATTTTTCTTTTTTTTCTGTACAGACGCGTGTACGCATGTAA
CATTATACTGAAAACCTTGCTTGAGAAGGTTTTGGGACGCTCGAAGGCTTTAATTTGCGGCCGGTACCCA
ATTCGCCCTATAGTGAGTCGTATTACGCGCGCTCACTGGCCGTCGTTTTACAACGTCGTGACTGGGAAAA
CCCTGGCGTTACCCAACTTAATCGCCTTGCAGCACATCCCCCTTTCGCCAGCTGGCGTAATAGCGAAGAG
GCCCGCACCGATCGCCCTTCCCAACAGTTGCGCAGCCTGAATGGCGAATGG
[124 nt withheld, positions 4182-4305]
C
[91 nt withheld, positions 4307-4397]
A
[49 nt withheld, positions 4399-4447]
CCTTTGACGTTGGAGTCCACGTTCTTT
[37 nt withheld, positions 4475-4511]
ACCCTATCTCGGTCTATTCTTTTGATTTATAAGGGATTTTGCCGATTTCGGCCTATTGGTTAAAAAATGA
GCTGATTTAACAAAAATTTAACGCGAATTTTAACAAAATATTAACGCTTACAATTTCCTGATGCGGTATT
TTCTCCTTACGCATCTGTGCGGTATTTCACACCGCATATCGACCGGTCGAGGAGAACTTCTAGTATATCT
ACATACCTAATATTATTGCCTTATTAAAAATGGAATCCCAACAATTACATCAAAATCCACATTCTCTTCA
AAATCAATTGTCCTGTACTTCCTTGTTCATGTGTGTTCAAAAACGTTATATTTATAGGATAATTATACTC
TATTTCTCAACAAGTAATTGGTTGTTTGGCCGAGCGGTCTAAGGCGCCTGATTCAAGAAATATCTTGACC
GCAGTTAACTGTGGGAATACTCAGGTATCGTAAGATGCAAGAGTTCGAATCTCTTAGCAACCATTATTTT
TTTCCTCAACATAACGAGAACACACAGGGGCGCTATCGCACAGAATCAAATTCGATGACTGGAAATTTTT
TGTTAATTTCAGAGGTCGCCTGACGCATATACCTTTTTCAACTGAAAAATTGGGAGAAAAAGGAAAGGTG
AGAGCGCCGGAACCGGCTTTTCATATAGAATAGAGAAGCGTTCATGACTAAATGCTTGCATCACAATACT
TGAAGTTGACAATATTATTTAAGGACCTATTGTTTTTTCCAATAGGTGGTTAGCAATCGTCTTACTTTCT
AACTTTTCTTACCTTTTACATTTCAGCAATATATATATATATATTTCAAGGATATACCATTCTAATGTCT
GCCCCTAAGAAGATCGTCGTTTTGCCAGGTGACCACGTTGGTCAAGAAATCACAGCCGAAGCCATTAAGG
TTCTTAAAGCTATTTCTGATGTTCGTTCCAATGTCAAGTTCGATTTCGAAAATCATTTAATTGGTGGTGC
TGCTATCGATGCTACAGGTGTTCCACTTCCAGATGAGGCGCTGGAAGCCTCCAAGAAGGCTGATGCCGTT
TTGTTAGGTGCTGTGGGTGGTCCTAAATGGGGTACCGGTAGTGTTAGACCTGAACAAGGTTTACTAAAAA
TCCGTAAAGAACTTCAATTGTACGCCAACTTAAGACCATGTAACTTTGCATCCGACTCTCTTTTAGACTT
ATCTCCAATCAAGCCACAATTTGCTAAAGGTACTGACTTCGTTGTTGTCAGAGAATTAGTGGGAGGTATT
TACTTTGGTAAGAGAAAGGAAGACGATGGTGATGGTGTCGCTTGGGATAGTGAACAATACACCGTTCCAG
AAGTGCAAAGAATCACAAGAATGGCCGCTTTCATGGCCCTACAACATGAGCCACCATTGCCTATTTGGTC
CTTGGATAAAGCTAATGTTTTGGCCTCTTCAAGATTATGGAGAAAAACTGTGGAGGAAACCATCAAGAAC
GAATTCCCTACATTGAAGGTTCAACATCAATTGATTGATTCTGCCGCCATGATCCTAGTTAAGAACCCAA
CCCACCTAAATGGTATTATAATCACCAGCAACATGTTTGGTGATATCATCTCCGATGAAGCCTCCGTTAT
CCCAGGTTCCTTGGGTTTGTTGCCATCTGCGTCCTTGGCCTCTTTGCCAGACAAGAACACCGCATTTGGT
TTGTACGAACCATGCCACGGTTCTGCTCCAGATTTGCCAAAGAATAAGGTCAACCCTATCGCCACTATCT
TGTCTGCTGCAATGATGTTGAAATTGTCATTGAACTTGCCTGAAGAAGGTAAGGCCATTGAAGATGCAGT
TAAAAAGGTTTTGGATGCAGGTATCAGAACTGGTGATTTAGGTGGTTCCAACAGTACCACCGAAGTCGGT
GATGCTGTCGCCGAAGAAGTTAAGAAAATCCTTGCTTAAAAAGATTCTCTTTTTTTATGATATTTGTACA
TAAACTTTATAAATGAAATTCATAATAGAAACGACACGAAATTACAAAATGGAATATGTTCATAGGGTAG
ACGAAACTATATACGCAATCTACATACATTTATCAAGAAGGAGAAAAAGGAGGATGTAAAGGAATACAGG
TAAGCAAATTGATACTAATGGCTCAACGTGATAAGGAAAAAGAATTGCACTTTAACATTAATATTGACAA
GGAGGAGGGCACCACACAAAAAGTTAGGTGTAACAGAAAATCATGAAACTATGATTCCTAATTTATATAT
TGGAGGATTTTCTCTAAAAAAAAAAAAATACAACAAATAAAAAACACTCAATGACCTGACCATTTGATGG
AGTTTAAGTCAATACCTTCTTGAACCATTTCCCATAATGGTGAAAGTTCCCTCAAGAATTTTACTCTGTC
AGAAACGGCCTTAACGACGTAGTCGATATGGTGCACTCTCAGTACAATCTGCTCTGATGCCGCATAGTTA
AGCCAGCCCCGACACCCGCCAACACCCGCTGACGCGCCCTGACGGGCTTGTCTGCTCCCGGCATCCGCTT
ACAGACAAGCTGTGACCGTCTCCGGGAGCTGCATGTGTCAGAGGTTTTCACCGTCATCACCGAAACGCGC
GA
